>Addgene plasmid #212858 | pCYP25 | addgene full sequence | sequence record 423269 | Addgene NGS Result
ACTGACTCGCTGCACGAGGCAGACCTCAGCGCTAGCGGAGTGTATACTGGCTTACTATGTTGGCACTGAT
GAGGGTGTCAGTGAAGTGCTTCATGTGGCAGGAGAAAAAAGGCTGCACCGGTGCGTCAGCAGAATATGTG
ATACAGGATATATTCCGCTTCCTCGCTCACTGACTCGCTACGCTCGGTCGTTCGACTGCGGCGAGCGGAA
ATGGCTTACGAACGGGGCGGAGATTTCCTGGAAGATGCCAGGAAGATACTTAACAGGGAAGTGAGAGGGC
CGCGGCAAAGCCGTTTTTCCATAGGCTCCGCCCCCCTGACAAGCATCACGAAATCTGACGCTCAAATCAG
TGGTGGCGAAACCCGACAGGACTATAAAGATACCAGGCGTTTCCCCCTGGCGGCTCCCTCGTGCGCTCTC
CTGTTCCTGCCTTTCGGTTTACCGGTGTCATTCCGCTGTTATGGCCGCGTTTGTCTCATTCCACGCCTGA
CACTCAGTTCCGGGTAGGCAGTTCGCTCCAAGCTGGACTGTATGCACGAACCCCCCGTTCAGTCCGACCG
CTGCGCCTTATCCGGTAACTATCGTCTTGAGTCCAACCCGGAAAGACATGCAAAAGCACCACTGGCAGCA
GCCACTGGTAATTGATTTAGAGGAGTTAGTCTTGAAGTCATGCGCCGGTTAAGGCTAAACTGAAAGGACA
AGTTTTGGTGACTGCGCTCCTCCAAGCCAGTTACCTCGGTTCAAAGAGTTGGTAGCTCAGAGAACCTTCG
AAAAACCGCCCTGCAAGGCGGTTTTTTCGTTTTCAGAGCAAGAGATTACGCGCAGACCAAAACGATCTCA
AGAAGATCATCTTATTAAGGGGTCTGACGCTCAGTGGAACGAAAAATCAATCTAAAGTATATATGAGTAA
ACTTGGTCTGACAGTTACCTTAGAAAAACTCATCGAGCATCAAATGAAACTGCAATTTATTCATATCAGG
ATTATCAATACCATATTTTTGAAAAAGCCGTTTCTGTAATGAAGGAGAAAACTCACCGAGGCAGTTCCAT
AGGATGGCAAGATCCTGGTATCGGTCTGCGATTCCGACTCGTCCAACATCAATACAACCTATTAATTTCC
CCTCGTCAAAAATAAGGTTATCAAGTGAGAAATCACCATGAGTGACGACTGAATCCGGTGAGAATGGCAA
AAGCTTATGCATTTCTTTCCAGACTTGTTCAACAGGCCAGCCATTACGCTCGTCATCAAAATCACTCGCA
TCAACCAAACCGTTATTCATTCGTGATTGCGCCTGAGCGAGACGAAATACGCGATCGCTGTTAAAAGGAC
AATTACAAACAGGAATCGAATGCAACCGGCGCAGGAACACTGCCAGCGCATCAACAATATTTTCACCTGA
ATCAGGATATTCTTCTAATACCTGGAATGCTGTTTTCCCGGGGATCGCAGTGGTGAGTAACCATGCATCA
TCAGGAGTACGGATAAAATGCTTGATGGTCGGAAGAGGCATAAATTCCGTCAGCCAGTTTAGTCTGACCA
TCTCATCTGTAACATCATTGGCAACGCTACCTTTGCCATGTTTCAGAAACAACTCTGGCGCATCGGGCTT
CCCATACAATCGATAGATTGTCGCACCTGATTGCCCGACATTATCGCGAGCCCATTTATACCCATATAAA
TCAGCATCCATGTTGGAATTTAATCGCGGCCTGGAGCAAGACGTTTCCCGTTGAATATGGCTCATAACAC
CCCTTGTATTACTGTTTATGTAAGCAGACAGTTTTATTGTTCATGATGATATATTTTTATCTTGTGCAAT
GTACATCAGAGATTTTGAGACACAACCAATTATTGAAGGCCTCCCTAACGGGGGGCCTTTTTTTGTTTCT
GGTCTCCCAAGCGCTTAACGATCGTTGGCTGAACAAACAGACAATCTGGTCTGTTTGTATTATGGAAAAT
TTTTCTGTATAATAGATTCAACAAACAGACAATCTGGTCTGTTTGTATTATCAGCGGTCAACGCATGTGC
TTTGCGTTCTGATGAGACAGTGATGTCGAAACCGCCTCTACAAATAATTTTGTTTAGGCAACCGAGGACA
GATAAGGAGGTATATTATGCCGGAACTGCCGGCTATTCGAAAAGCACCGCGTAGTTTGCCGTTAGCCGGC
CACGCCGTGCCGCTGCTCGTTCAGCCCCTGGAATTTCTGAAAAGCCTGCCGGCGCTCGGTGGATTAGTGC
GGGTTGGGATGGGTCCGGATGACGCTTATGTGCCATGCGATCCAGCTCTGTTTCGTCAAATCCTTAAAGA
TACGCGCCTCTACGATAAAGGCGGTCTGTTCTATGATCGCGGCCGTGAGGCCGTAGGGAACGGCTTGGTT
ACTTCCCGTTGGGCAGACCATCGGCGCCAGCGTCCCCTGATGCAACCGTCCTTTAATCACCGTCACCTGG
GTCACTATGCCGAACTGATGGCCGATGAAACGGAAGTCTTAATGCGCTCCTGGCGTAGCGGCGAAACCGT
GGATGTAGATAAAGCGATGGCTCGGCTGACCCTGCGCATTACGACGCGGAGCTTGTTTAGCGTGCCAGCG
GATCATGCATTGGTTGCCCAGGTCGAGAAGTGGCTGCCTATTCTGATGGATGGATTCTTTCGCAGAATGT
TTGTTCCGGCTCGCGTGCTGTCTCTGGTGCCTACCCGTGTCAATCGGCTGTACCCGAGAGCGATAGCCGA
GATGAGAAAACTCACTGAAGAAATTATTGACGAGGTACGTCACAAGAAAGACGAAGATCCTGGCCTTCTG
GCCTCTCTGCTTGATGCCCGAGATGAAACAACAGGTGCCCCTCTGGATACCCAGGAAATCTTTGACCAAG
TGCTGATTTTACTCATCGCCGGTTCTGAAACCACGGCAACTGCCTTGGCCTTTACCTTTCACTTGCTCGG
CGCGCATCCAGGCATCGGCGCGCGTTTACGCGAAGAAGTTGACGGCGCGCTTGGCGGTCGTACGCCCAGA
TTTGAGGACCTGTCTGCCCTGCCATATACCAGACAAGTGTTAATGGAGTCCCTGCGTTTGTATCCGCCCG
CCTGGATGTTTACCCGCTCTACAACCACGGCCTGCGAGCTGGGCGGCCATGCCTTCCCCGAAGGTACAAC
CTTCCTGTTATCTCCGTACATCTTACAGCACGATCCTGAACTGTTTCCACGCCCCGAACGTTTCGATCCG
GATCGGTGGGCTCCCGGGGCAATGAGCGATGTAGCGCGCCGTAGTGTTGTGCCGTTCGGTGCTGGCGGTC
GCAAGTGCATCGGCGACCAGTTTGCCTTATCTGAGGCCCTGTTAGCCATAGCGGTTATTGCAGGACGCTG
GGACTTGACGCCGGTGGGCGATCGTCCAGTTCGCCCGATTGCACGTGCCACGTTGAAAACTGGCCCATTA
CCCATGCGCCTTCGCGAACGTCCGCATGAGCCGGTACGCAATGCTACAACAACGGATCTGCGTGATCACC
AACGCTAATAAGGATGAGCTCTACAAATAAGCAGAGGTGGTTGTGTTGCGAAAAAAAAAAAAAAACACCC
TAACGGGTGTTTTTTTTTTTTTGGTGTCCCCACGTGTGGCGCTGGAGACCGTCCAATGGCGGCGCGCCAT
CGAATGGTGCAAAACCTTTCGCGGTATGGCATGATAGCGCCCGGAAGAGAGTCAATTCAGGGTGGTGAAT
ATGAGCCCGAAACGTCGTACCCAGGCAGAACGTGCAATGGAAACCCAGGGTAAACTGATTGCAGCAGCAC
TGGGTGTTCTGCGTGAAAAAGGTTATGCAGGTTTTCGTATTGCAGATGTTCCGGGTGCAGCCGGTGTTAG
CCGTGGTGCACAGAGCCATCATTTTCCGACCAAACTGGAACTGCTGCTGGCAACCTTTGAATGGCTGTAT
GAGCAGATTACCGAACGTAGCCGTGCACGTCTGGCAAAACTGAAACCGGAAGATGATGTTATTCAGCAGA
TGCTGGATGATGCAGCAGATTTTTTTCTGGATGATGATTTTAGCATCGGCCTGGATCTGATTGTTGCAGC
AGATCGTGATCCGGCACTGCGTGAAGGTATTCTGCGTACCGTTGAACGTAATCGTTTTGTTGTTGAAGAT
ATGTGGCTGGGTGTGCTGGTGAGCCGTGGTCTGAGCCGTGATGATGCCGAAGATATTCTGTGGCTGATTT
TTAACAGCGTTCGTGGTCTGACAGTTCGTAGCCTGTGGCAGAAAGATAAAGAACGTTTTGAACGTGTGCG
TAATAGCACCCTGGAAATTGCACGTGAACGTTATGCAAAATTCAAACGTTGATAAGGATCCTAATTGGTA
ACGAATCAGACAATTGACGGCTCGAGGGAGTAGCATAGGGTTTGCAGAATCCCTGCTTCGTCCATTTGAC
AGGCACATTATGCATCGATGATAAGCTGTCAAACATGAGCAGATCCTCTACGCCGGACGCATCGTGGCCG
GCATCACCGGCGCCACAGGTGCGGTTGCTGGCGCCTATATCGCCGACATCACCGATGGGGAAGATCGGGC
TCGCCACTTCGGGCTCATGAGCAAATATTTTATCTGAGGTGCTTCCTCGCTC
Features (pLannotate 1.2.2; 12 found; start..end, strand, type, name):
     28..54      +  misc_feature   bom (fragment): basis of mobility region from pBR322
    153..208     -  rep_origin     RSF ori (fragment): Plasmids containing the RSF 1030 origin of replication can be propagated in E. coli cells that contain additional plasmids with compatible origins.
    296..841     -  rep_origin     p15A ori: Plasmids containing the medium-copy-number p15A origin of replication can be propagated in E. coli cells that contain a second plasmid with the ColE1 origin.
    930..1745    -  CDS            KanR: aminoglycoside phosphotransferase; aph(3')-Ia; confers resistance to kanamycin in bacteria or G418 (Geneticin®) in eukaryotes
   1922..1949    +  protein_bind   CuO: CymR-binding P2 operator sequence from the p-cmt operon of Pseudomonas putida (Mullick et al., 2006) CymR
   1980..2007    +  protein_bind   CuO: CymR-binding P2 operator sequence from the p-cmt operon of Pseudomonas putida (Mullick et al., 2006) CymR
   2011..2066    +  ncRNA          Hammerhead 3: Accession: RF00008 - Hammerhead ribozyme (type III)
   3637..3710    +  promoter       lacIq promoter (fragment): lacI (mutant); In the lacIq allele, a single base change in the promoter boosts expression of the lacI gene about 10-fold.
   3711..4319    +  CDS            cymR: CYMR_PSEPU - Experimental evidence at transcript level: Swiss-Prot protein existence level 2. Involved in the repression of the cym and cmt operons which are responsible of the p-cymene degradation. From Pseudomonas putida (Arthrobacter siderocapsulatus).
   4424..4442    -  promoter       tet promoter (fragment): E. coli promoter for tetracycline efflux protein gene
   4452..4572    +  CDS            TcR (fragment): tetracycline efflux protein; tet; confers resistance to tetracycline
   4591..11      -  rep_origin     RSF ori (fragment) (across the origin): Plasmids containing the RSF 1030 origin of replication can be propagated in E. coli cells that contain additional plasmids with compatible origins.
