[The description below was written by a language model from this plasmid's Addgene catalogue record and pLannotate feature annotations shown in this document.]
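Description:
pCYP25 is a 4.6 kb bacterial expression plasmid built on the pCYP backbone for producing a cytochrome P450 from Streptomyces sp. HB202 in Escherichia coli. The catalogue describes the enzyme as an "LRD-modifying" P450, without expanding the abbreviation, and notes that the coding sequence was codon optimized and commercially synthesized. The plasmid carries a kanamycin resistance gene (aph(3')-Ia) for selection and a complete p15A origin of replication. p15A is usually regarded as medium copy and is compatible with ColE1-type plasmids, although the catalogue lists the plasmid as high copy. Short annotated fragments of bom, the RSF origin, the tet promoter and the tetracycline resistance gene appear to be backbone remnants rather than functional parts.

Expression is driven by the PcymRC promoter, a cumate-responsive system. The feature table shows two CuO operator sites, which bind the CymR repressor from Pseudomonas putida. These are followed by a type III hammerhead ribozyme, an element commonly used as an insulator that cleaves off the 5' leader so that translation is less dependent on promoter context. The P450 open reading frame itself was not annotated, but an unannotated gap of roughly 1.5 kb between the ribozyme and the repressor cassette is the likely position of the insert. The cymR gene is encoded downstream on the same plasmid, preceded by a fragment of the lacIq promoter, so the vector supplies its own repressor and transcription should be relieved by adding cumate.

The associated work concerns an E. coli strain engineered for redox proficiency to screen terpenoids and the P450s that modify them. This plasmid appears to be one of a series of inducible P450 expression constructs for that kind of screening.
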