Addgene plasmid #212858: pCYP25
Purpose: Expresses the Streptomyces sp. HB202 LRD-modifying cytochrome P450 enzyme
Depositing lab: Christopher Voigt. Depositing organization: Massachusetts Institute of Technology. Publication: Design of a redox-proficient Escherichia coli for screening terpenoids and modifying cytochrome P450s. Lin GM, Voigt CA. Nature Catalysis. 6, 1016–1029 (2023). https://doi.org/10.1038/s41929-023-01049-5.
Backbone
  Vector backbone: pCYP
  Vector type: Bacterial Expression
Growth in bacteria
  Bacterial resistance: Kanamycin, 50 μg/mL
  Growth temperature: 37°C
  Growth strain: DH5alpha
  Copy number: High Copy
Gene/Insert
  Gene/Insert name: cytochrome P450 (alt name: Uniprot ID: A0A370REU7)
  Species: Streptomyces sp. HB202
  Promoter: PcymRC
  Cloning method: Unknown
Resource information
  A portion of this plasmid was derived from a plasmid made by: codon optimized and synthesized by vendors
Terms and licenses: Academic/Nonprofit Terms; Industry Terms: Not Available to Industry
How to cite: pCYP25 was a gift from Christopher Voigt (Addgene plasmid # 212858 ; http://n2t.net/addgene:212858 ; RRID:Addgene_212858)
